Addgene plasmid #162566: pSB-CMV-MCS-Puro cPLA2-mK2-P2A-EGFP-LaminB1
Purpose: Used for the dual color labeling of cPLA2 and LaminB1 expression.
Depositing lab: Philipp Niethammer. Depositing organization: Memorial Sloan-Kettering Cancer Center. Publication: The Cell Nucleus Serves as a Mechanotransducer of Tissue Damage-Induced Inflammation. Enyedi B, Jelcic M, Niethammer P. Cell. 2016 May 19;165(5):1160-1170. doi: 10.1016/j.cell.2016.04.016. PubMed 27203112.
Backbone
  Vector backbone: pcDNA3.1
  Backbone manufacturer: Invitrogen
  Backbone size w/o insert (bp): 5428
  Total vector size (bp): 11236
  Vector type: Mammalian Expression
  Selectable markers: Puromycin
Growth in bacteria
  Bacterial resistance: Ampicillin, 100 μg/mL
  Growth temperature: 37°C
  Growth strain: DH5alpha
  Copy number: High Copy
Gene/Insert 1
  Gene/Insert name: cytosolic phospholipase a2 (alt names: cPLA2; pla2g4aa)
  Species: D. rerio (zebrafish)
  Insert size (bp): 2962
  GenBank ID: 30554
  Entrez Gene: pla2g4aa (a.k.a. PLA2G4A, cpla2, pla2g4)
  Promoter: CMV
  Tag / fusion protein: mKate2 (C terminal on insert); P2A (C terminal on insert)
  Cloning method: Restriction Enzyme; 5′ cloning site NheI (not destroyed); 3′ cloning site XbaI (not destroyed)
  Sequencing primers: 5′ CMV; 3′ BGHR
Gene/Insert 2
  Gene/Insert name: Lamin B1 (alt name: LMNB1)
  Species: D. rerio (zebrafish)
  Insert size (bp): 1767
  GenBank ID: 195816
  Entrez Gene: lmnb1 (a.k.a. fc06g01, wu:fc06g01)
  Promoter: SV40
  Tag / fusion protein: EGFP (N terminal on insert)
  Cloning method: Gateway Cloning
  Sequencing primers: 5′ CMV; 3′ BGHR
Terms and licenses: Academic/Nonprofit Terms; Industry Terms: Not Available to Industry
How to cite: pSB-CMV-MCS-Puro cPLA2-mK2-P2A-EGFP-LaminB1 was a gift from Philipp Niethammer (Addgene plasmid # 162566 ; http://n2t.net/addgene:162566 ; RRID:Addgene_162566)
