[The description below was written by a language model from this plasmid's Addgene catalogue record and pLannotate feature annotations shown in this document.]
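Description:
pSB-CMV-MCS-Puro cPLA2-mK2-P2A-EGFP-LaminB1 is a mammalian expression plasmid of about 11.2 kb for two-colour labelling of cytosolic phospholipase A2 and the nuclear lamina. The catalogue lists pcDNA3.1 as the backbone. The "pSB" name, a short annotated fragment matching Sleeping Beauty transposase sequence, and pBluescript-type elements (T3/T7 promoters, lac promoter/operator, lacZα fragment) suggest a Sleeping Beauty transposon-style vector, but transposon inverted repeats are not annotated and the record does not describe this explicitly. In E. coli the plasmid replicates from a high-copy ColE1/pUC origin and is selected with ampicillin through AmpR. An f1 origin is also present.

The payload is a single open reading frame driven by the CMV enhancer and immediate-early promoter and terminated by the bGH polyadenylation signal. It encodes zebrafish cPLA2 (pla2g4aa) fused at its C terminus to the red fluorescent protein mKate2, which the annotation software labels as a TagRFP fragment because the two are related. A P2A self-cleaving peptide follows, then EGFP fused to the N terminus of Lamin B1. Ribosomal skipping at P2A yields two separate proteins from one transcript: red cPLA2 and a green nuclear envelope marker.

Two points in the record conflict. The catalogue lists SV40 as the promoter for the Lamin B1 insert, whereas in the feature table the SV40 promoter lies downstream of the bGH signal and drives the puromycin resistance gene used for selecting mammalian cells. The catalogue also gives zebrafish as the Lamin B1 species, while the automated annotation matches it to human LMNB1.

The construct allows cPLA2 localisation to be imaged relative to the nuclear lamina, in keeping with the associated work on the nucleus as a mechanotransducer in damage-induced inflammation.
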