Features (pLannotate 1.2.2; 26 found; start..end, strand, type, name):
    191..570     +  enhancer       CMV enhancer: human cytomegalovirus immediate early enhancer
    571..774     +  promoter       CMV promoter: human cytomegalovirus (CMV) immediate early promoter
    770..803     +  LTR            5' LTR (truncated) (fragment): truncated 5' long terminal repeat (LTR) from HIV-1
    819..837     +  promoter       T7 promoter: promoter for bacteriophage T7 RNA polymerase
    904..3126    +  CDS            pla2g4a: PA24A_DANRE - Also known as cpla2, pla2g4. Experimental evidence at transcript level: Swiss-Prot protein existence level 2. Selectively hydrolyzes arachidonyl phospholipids in the sn-2 position releasing arachidonic acid. Together with its lysophospholipid activity, it is implicated in the initiation of the inflammatory response. From Danio rerio (Zebrafish) (Brachydanio rerio).
   3154..3860    +  CDS            TagRFP (fragment): monomeric derivative of red fluorescent protein from Entacmaea quadricolor (Merzlyak et al., 2007) mammalian codon-optimized
   3934..4650    +  CDS            EGFP: EGFP is a basic (constitutively fluorescent) green fluorescent protein published in 1996, derived from Aequorea victoria. It is reported to be a rapidly-maturing weak dimer with moderate acid sensitivity.
   4657..6420    +  CDS            LMNB1: LMNB1_HUMAN - Also known as LMN2, LMNB. Experimental evidence at protein level: Swiss-Prot protein existence level 1. Lamins are components of the nuclear lamina, a fibrous layer on the nucleoplasmic side of the inner nuclear membrane, which is thought to provide a framework for the nuclear envelope and may also interact with chromatin. From Homo sapiens (Human).
   6461..6685    +  polyA_signal   bGH poly(A) signal: bovine growth hormone polyadenylation signal
   6692..7049    +  promoter       SV40 promoter: SV40 enhancer and early promoter
   7077..7676    +  CDS            PuroR: puromycin N-acetyltransferase; pac from Streptomyces alboniger; confers resistance to puromycin
   7719..7800    -  polyA_signal   SV40 poly(A) signal: SV40 polyadenylation signal
   7823..7891    -  CDS            large T antigen (fragment): large T antigen from SV40 (simian virus 40)
   7916..7985    +  CDS            SB100X (fragment): hyperactive variant of the Sleeping Beauty transposase (Mátés et al., 2009)
   8236..8262    +  misc_feature   MCS (fragment): pBluescript multiple cloning site
   8275..8293    -  promoter       T3 promoter: promoter for bacteriophage T3 RNA polymerase
   8336..8358    -  protein_bind   lac operator (fragment): The lac repressor binds to the lac operator to inhibit transcription in E. coli. This inhibition can be relieved by adding lactose or isopropyl-β-D-thiogalactopyranoside (IPTG). lac repressor encoded by lacI
   8362..8392    -  promoter       lac promoter: promoter for the E. coli lac operon
   8407..8428    -  protein_bind   CAP binding site: CAP binding activates transcription in the presence of cAMP. E. coli catabolite activator protein
   8441..8533    -  CDS            lacI (fragment): lac repressor; lacI; The lac repressor binds to the lac operator to inhibit transcription in E. coli. This inhibition can be relieved by adding lactose or isopropyl-β-D-thiogalactopyranoside (IPTG).
   8716..9304    -  rep_origin     ori: high-copy-number ColE1/pMB1/pBR322/pUC origin of replication
   9475..10335   -  CDS            AmpR: β-lactamase; bla; confers resistance to ampicillin, carbenicillin, and related antibiotics
  10336..10440   -  promoter       AmpR promoter: bla
  10467..10922   +  rep_origin     f1 ori (sequence partly withheld): f1 bacteriophage origin of replication; arrow indicates direction of (+) strand synthesis
  10926..11081   -  CDS            lacZα (fragment): LacZα fragment of β-galactosidase; lacZ fragment
  11089..11107   +  promoter       T7 promoter: promoter for bacteriophage T7 RNA polymerase
>Addgene plasmid #162566 | pSB-CMV-MCS-Puro cPLA2-mK2-P2A-EGFP-LaminB1 | addgene full sequence | sequence record 325979 | Addgene NGS Result
CAGTTAGGACATCTACTTTGTGCATGACACAAGTCATTTTTCCAACAATTGTTTACAGACAGATTATTTC
ACTTATAATTCACTGTATCACAATTCCAGTGGGTCAGAAGTTTACATACACTAAGTTGACTGTGCCTTTA
AACAGCTTGGAAAATTCCAGAAAATGATGTCATGGCTTTAGAAGCTTGTTGACATTGATTATTGACTAGT
TATTAATAGTAATCAATTACGGGGTCATTAGTTCATAGCCCATATATGGAGTTCCGCGTTACATAACTTA
CGGTAAATGGCCCGCCTGGCTGACCGCCCAACGACCCCCGCCCATTGACGTCAATAATGACGTATGTTCC
CATAGTAACGCCAATAGGGACTTTCCATTGACGTCAATGGGTGGAGTATTTACGGTAAACTGCCCACTTG
GCAGTACATCAAGTGTATCATATGCCAAGTACGCCCCCTATTGACGTCAATGACGGTAAATGGCCCGCCT
GGCATTATGCCCAGTACATGACCTTATGGGACTTTCCTACTTGGCAGTACATCTACGTATTAGTCATCGC
TATTACCATGGTGATGCGGTTTTGGCAGTACATCAATGGGCGTGGATAGCGGTTTGACTCACGGGGATTT
CCAAGTCTCCACCCCATTGACGTCAATGGGAGTTTGTTTTGGCACCAAAATCAACGGGACTTTCCAAAAT
GTCGTAACAACTCCGCCCCATTGACGCAAATGGGCGGTAGGCGTGTACGGTGGGAGGTCTATATAAGCAG
AGCTCTCTGGCTAACTAGAGAACCCACTGCTTACTGGCTTATCGAAATTAATACGACTCACTATAGGGAG
ACCCAAGCTGGCTAGCGTTTAAACTTAAGCTTGGTACCGAGCTCGGATCCCATCGATGCCACAATGTCCA
ACATTATAGTTGAGCATCAGTATTCTCATAGACTGAAATTGACTGTGGTGAGAGCTGAAAATGTAACTAA
AGGAGCATTTGGGGATTTATTGGACACCCCGGACCCTTATGTTGAGCTGTCAGTGCCAACCACACCAGAG
TCAAGAAAACGAACCCGCCACATTAACAATGACATTAACCCCAAGTGGAACGAGACCTTTGAGTTCATAT
TGGATCCCAATCAATCCAATGTTTTGGAGGTGACACTGATGGATGCCAATTATGTCATGGATGAAACTCT
TGGCACAGCAAAATATTCCCTCTCAAAACTCAAAGTGGCACAAATGGAGCATGTGACCCTCTCTATCGGC
AAGACAACCAAAGTGTTCCTCGACTTGCTCTTGGAAGTTTGCGCATCCACAGACCTGCGCTTCAGCATGA
CACTGTGTGATCAAGAGAAGCTGTTCATGCAGACACGCAGAGACAGGGTCATGCTCAGCATAAAGAAGCT
TCTTAAAATGGAAAACCCTCGTTTCCTTCCATCCTCACCAAGAGAGGTTCCCACCATCGCTATTCTGGGC
TCTGGAGGAGGTTTTCGTGCAATGGTGGGCTTCTCTGGTGTGATGAAGGCTTTGTATGAATCTGGCGTGT
TTGACTGTGCAACATATGTGGCAGGACTTTCAGGATCAACATGGTATATGTCTATGCTGTACTCTCATCC
AGAGTTTCCTGCTAAAGGCCCAGGCGACATTAATAAAGAGCTCATGAACAGAGTCAGTAATAACCCACTC
AAACTGCTCCTGCCCCAAAACATCAACCGCTACGTCAAAGCACTGTGGAAGAAGAAATCTGCTGGACAGC
CGGTCACCTTCACTGACATCTTCGGGATGTTGATAGGAGAGACGCTTATTCCAGGGAGAATGAACATTAA
GCTGAGCTCATTGAAAGGGAAAATTAATGAAGGTCAGAGCCCTCTTCCTCTCTTCACCTGTCTGCACGTC
AAACCTGACGTCTCTGAGCTCATGTTTGCAGATTGGGTGGAGTTCAGCCCTTATGAAATTGGCATGGCCA
AATATGGCACCTTCATGTCTCCTGGGCTGTTTGGCAGCAAATTCTTCATGGGAAGTGTTGTGAAACAATA
TGAGGAAAACCCCTTACATTTCCTGATGGGTGTGTGGGGAAGTGCTTTTTCCATCCTCTTTAACCGGGTT
TTGGGTGTGAAGGAGACGACCAGCAGTAGCACTATGGAGGAGGAGCTGGAGCAAATTAAACCAGAGCACA
TTGTGGGTGACGATTCTGCTGATAACGAGGAGGAAACTCAAAGAGGAGGCACAGAGTCTGCAGATGCAGA
GGACGAGCGCCAGCGTCATGCCCAGGCCAGCTGGGTACAGCGCATGTTGACCTCCATCATGGGCGACACC
ACTCTGTTCACCACTCGTGAGGGCCGCGCAGGCAAAGTGCACAACTTCATGCTGGGACTGAACCTGAACT
CAACCCTGCCCTTCTCTCCCTTCAGCGGCATCACACACCAGACCTCGCTGGAGGAGGAAGTGGACGCTGT
TACTGATCCGGATGAGTTTGAGCGAATCTATGAGCCTCTGGATGTGAAGAGCAAGAAAATCCATGTGGTG
GACAGTGGCTTGACCTTTAACCTGCCCTACCCTCTCATTCTGCGGTGTCAGAGAGGAGTCGACCTGATTA
TTTCATTCGACTTCTCAGCCCGACCCAGTGACTCCAGCCCACCGTTCAAAGAGTTACTGCTGGCTGAAAA
ATGGGCCCGTATGAATAAGCTGCCCTTCCCGAAGATTGATTCGAAAGTATTCGACAGAGAGGGTCTAAAA
GAGTGCTATGTGTTCAAGCCTGCTAAAGGAGACAAGAACTGCCCCACCATCATTCATTTTGTCTTGGCCA
ACATCAACTTCCGGAATTTTAAAGCCCCTGGAGTTCCTCGAGATTCAGACAAGGACATAGAGTTTGGTGA
CTTTGACATATTTGACGAGCCAGCCTCCCCTTACTCCACTTTCAACTTCAAATACAACAACCAGGCCTTC
AAGAGACTTCATGACCTCATGGAGTTCAATACGCTTAACAACATCGAGGTTATCAAAGAAGCCATTAAAG
ACAGCATTCTGCTGAGACGAGAGAACCCAGCGCGATGTTCGGTTTCCCTTTCGCTCAGTGAAATCGAAAA
CAAGAAGTTCCTGAAACGAGACAACAGCATTGCAAAACGACCCACCGGAGCTGGAGGAATTCGTCCTGGA
TCTATGGTGTCTAAGGGCGAAGAGCTGATTAAGGAGAACATGCACATGAAGCTGTACATGGAGGGCACCG
TGAACAACCACCACTTCAAGTGCACATCCGAGGGCGAAGGCAAGCCCTACGAGGGCACCCAGACCATGAG
AATCAAGGCCGTCGAGGGCGGCCCTCTCCCCTTCGCCTTCGACATCCTGGCTACCAGCTTCATGTACGGC
AGCAAAACCTTCATCAACCACACCCAGGGCATCCCCGACTTCTTTAAGCAGTCCTTCCCTGAGGGCTTCA
CATGGGAGAGAGTCACCACATACGAAGACGGGGGCGTGCTGACCGCTACCCAGGACACCAGCCTCCAGGA
CGGCTGCCTCATCTACAACGTCAAGATCAGAGGGGTGAACTTCCCATCCAACGGCCCTGTGATGCAGAAG
AAAACACTCGGCTGGGAGGCCTCCACCGAGACCCTGTACCCCGCTGACGGCGGCCTGGAAGGCAGAGCCG
ACATGGCCCTGAAGCTCGTGGGCGGGGGCCACCTGATCTGCAACTTGAAGACCACATACAGATCCAAGAA
ACCCGCTAAGAACCTCAAGATGCCCGGCGTCTACTATGTGGACAGAAGACTGGAAAGAATCAAGGAGGCC
GACAAAGAGACCTACGTCGAGCAGCACGAGGTGGCTGTGGCCAGATACTGCGACCTCCCTAGCAAACTGG
GGCACAAACTGGGAAGCGGAGCTACTAACTTCAGCCTGCTGAAGCAGGCTGGAGACGTGGAGGAGAACCC
TGGACCTGGATCCATGGTGAGCAAGGGCGAGGAGCTGTTCACCGGGGTGGTGCCCATCCTGGTCGAGCTG
GACGGCGACGTAAACGGCCACAAGTTCAGCGTGTCCGGCGAGGGCGAGGGCGATGCCACCTACGGCAAGC
TGACCCTGAAGTTCATCTGCACCACCGGCAAGCTGCCCGTGCCCTGGCCCACCCTCGTGACCACCCTGAC
CTACGGCGTGCAGTGCTTCAGCCGCTACCCCGACCACATGAAGCAGCACGACTTCTTCAAGTCCGCCATG
CCCGAAGGCTACGTCCAGGAGCGCACCATCTTCTTCAAGGACGACGGCAACTACAAGACCCGCGCCGAGG
TGAAGTTCGAGGGCGACACCCTGGTGAACCGCATCGAGCTGAAGGGCATCGACTTCAAGGAGGACGGCAA
CATCCTGGGGCACAAGCTGGAGTACAACTACAACAGCCACAACGTCTATATCATGGCCGACAAGCAGAAG
AACGGCATCAAGGTGAACTTCAAGATCCGCCACAACATCGAGGACGGCAGCGTGCAGCTCGCCGACCACT
ACCAGCAGAACACCCCCATCGGCGACGGCCCCGTGCTGCTGCCCGACAACCACTACCTGAGCACCCAGTC
CGCCCTGAGCAAAGACCCCAACGAGAAGCGCGATCACATGGTCCTGCTGGAGTTCGTGACCGCCGCCGGG
ATCACTCTCGGCATGGACGAGCTGTACAAGAGATCTATGGCGAGCGCGGCGTGTACTCCGGCCGGGCAGC
AGTCGTTGTCCCGCGGCACCAGCAGCACTCCACTGAGCCCCGCGCGGATCTCCAGGCTGCAAGAGAAAGA
GGAGCTGCAGCAGCTCAATGACCGGCTTGCCGCCTACATCGACACAGTCCGTAGTCTGGAGTCCGAGAAC
AGCGTCCTGCAAATACAGATCAGAGAACGAGAGGATGTGCGGAACCGCGAGCTCACGGGGCTCAGAACAC
TCTACGAAACCGAGCTGGCGGACGCACGGAAGGCGCTTGATGACACGGCACGGGAGCGCGCACGATTGCA
GATTGAACTGGGCAAGATTAAAAGCGAGCAAGAGCAGCTACAGCACACATATGCCAAGAAAGATGCTGAC
CTCACCAGCTCTCAGAACCGACTAAAAGATGTTGAAGCCCTGTTGAACGCTAAAGAAGCTGCACTAAACA
CAGCCGTCTCTGAAAGGAAGACTCTGGAAAACACTCTATCTGATCTGCAGATCCGTGTCCAGGAGTTGGA
AGGAGGGTTGATCTCCGCTAAGAAGCAGCTGTCAGATGAGACCCTGCTGCGTGTGGATCTGGAGAACCGC
TGTCAGAGCCTTATGGAGGAACTTGAATTTAGGAAAAACATGTTTGAAGAGGAAATCAAAGATACACGTC
GTAGACATGAGACCCGTCTTGTCGAGGTGGATTCAGGTCGTCAGATGGAGTATGAGTTTAAACTGGCTCA
GGCTCTGACTGACATGAGACAGCAGCATGATGAGCAAGTCAAACTTTATAAGGAGGAGATGGAGCAGACA
TACGTGTCCAAGCTGGAGAACATTCGTTTGTCATCTGAGATGAACAGCTCTTCAGCTAGTATGGCCCGTG
AGGAGCTTCGAGAGTCTACACTGAGAGTTGAGAGTTTGGCAGGTCAACTTGCAAATCTGCAGAAAGAGGC
TCGTGCCTGGCAGGATCGCATTAATGAACTGGAGGGGGCTCTTAGCCATGAGAAAGATTTAAGCCGTAGG
TTGCTGGCAGAGAAAGAGCGCGAGATTGCTGAGATCAGAGCCAAGATGCAGCAGCAGCTGGATGAGTATG
AGCAACTGCTGGACGTCAAACTAGCGCTGGACATGGAGATCAATGCTTACAGAAAGCTTCTGGAGGGAGA
AGAAGAAAGGTTGAAACTGTCTCCAAGTCCTTCATCTCGTGTGACTGTGTCACGAGCATCCTCCAGTCGC
AGTGTTCGTACTACCCGTGGCAAGAGAAAGCGTGTGGATGTGGAGGAGTCGGAGGCAAGCAGCAGTGTCA
GTATCGCTCATTCTGCATCTGCCACTGGAAACGTCTCCATCGATGAGCTGGATGTAGATGGGAAGTTCAT
CCGCTTGCACAACAACTCTGAGCAGGACCAGCCGATGGCAGGATTTCAGCTGACCAGGACTATTGGAGAA
GTTACTGCAACATATAAATTCACTGCAAAATACAATCTGAAGGCTGGACAGAAAGTGACGATCTGGGCAT
CTAATGCAGGCATAAGCTCCAACCCTCCTGCTGACCTGATATGGAAGAACCAGCCTTCATGGGGGACTGG
GGAGAACATAAAAGTGGCTCTTTTGAGCCCAGCAGGAGAGGAAGTAGCTGTGAGAAGCACAGTATTCAAG
ACTGCAGTGGAAGATGAAGACGACGATGAGGAGGAAGAAAAGGAAGCTGAAGTCATTGAGGAGCATTTCT
ATCACCAGCAGGGAGATCCACGCGCTGCTAAGAGAGGATGTTTGATCATGTAATCTAGAGGGCCCGTTTA
AACCCGCTGATCAGCCTCGACTGTGCCTTCTAGTTGCCAGCCATCTGTTGTTTGCCCCTCCCCCGTGCCT
TCCTTGACCCTGGAAGGTGCCACTCCCACTGTCCTTTCCTAATAAAATGAGGAAATTGCATCGCATTGTC
TGAGTAGGTGTCATTCTATTCTGGGGGGTGGGGTGGGGCAGGACAGCAAGGGGGAGGATTGGGAAGACAA
TAGCAGGCATGCTGGGGATGCGGTGGGCTCTATGGACCGGACTGAGGCGGAAAGAACCAGCTGTGGAATG
TGTGTCAGTTAGGGTGTGGAAAGTCCCCAGGCTCCCCAGCAGGCAGAAGTATGCAAAGCATGCATCTCAA
TTAGTCAGCAACCAGGTGTGGAAAGTCCCCAGGCTCCCCAGCAGGCAGAAGTATGCAAAGCATGCATCTC
AATTAGTCAGCAACCATAGTCCCGCCCCTAACTCCGCCCATCCCGCCCCTAACTCCGCCCAGTTCCGCCC
ATTCTCCGCCCCATGGCTGACTAATTTTTTTTATTTATGCAGAGGCCGAGGCCGCCTCGGCCTCTGAGCT
ATTCCAGAAGTAGTGAGGAGGCTTTTTTGGAGGCCTAGGCTTTTGCAAAAAGCTAGATTTTCTGACCCTA
GCCACCATGACCGAGTACAAGCCCACGGTGCGCCTCGCCACCCGCGACGACGTCCCCCGGGCCGTACGCA
CCCTCGCCGCCGCGTTCGCCGACTACCCCGCCACGCGCCACACCGTCGACCCGGACCGCCACATCGAGCG
GGTCACCGAGCTGCAAGAACTCTTCCTCACGCGCGTCGGGCTCGACATCGGCAAGGTGTGGGTCGCGGAC
GACGGCGCCGCGGTGGCGGTCTGGACCACGCCGGAGAGCGTCGAAGCGGGGGCGGTGTTCGCCGAGATCG
GCCCGCGCATGGCCGAGTTGAGCGGTTCCCGGCTGGCCGCGCAGCAACAGATGGAAGGCCTCCTGGCGCC
GCACCGGCCCAAGGAGCCCGCGTGGTTCCTGGCCACCGTCGGCGTGTCGCCCGACCACCAGGGCAAGGGT
CTGGGCAGCGCCGTCGTGCTCCCCGGAGTGGAGGCGGCCGAGCGCGCCGGGGTGCCCGCCTTCCTGGAGA
CCTCCGCGCCCCGCAACCTCCCCTTCTACGAGCGGCTCGGCTTCACCGTCACCGCCGACGTCGAGGTGCC
CGAAGGACCGCGCACCTGGTGCATGACCCGCAAGCCCGGTGCCTGAGGATCTCGAGCTCGATGAGTTTGG
ACAAACCACAACTAGAATGCAGTGAAAAAAATGCTTTATTTGTGAAATTTGTGATGCTATTGCTTTATTT
GTAACCATTATAAGCTGCAATAAACAAGTTAACAACAACAATTGCATTCATTTTATGTTTCAGGTTCAGG
GGGAGGTGTGGGAGGTTTTTTAAAGCAAGTAAAACCTCTACAAATGTGGTACTTAAGAGGGATCGATAAG
GATCTAGCTTGTGGAAGGCTACTCGAAATGTTTGACCCAAGTTAAACAATTTAAAGGCAATGCTACCAAA
TACTAATTGAGTGTATGTAAACTTCTGACCCACTGGGAATGTGATGAAAGAAATAAAAGCTGAAATGAAT
CATTCTCTCTACTATTATTCTGATATTTCACATTCTTAAAATAAAGTGGTGATCCTAACTGACCTAAGAC
AGGGAATTTTTACTAGGATTAAATGTCAGGAATTGTGAAAAAGTGAGTTTAAATGTATTTGGCTAAGGTG
TATGTAAACTTCCGACTTCAACTGTATAGGGATCCTCTAGCTAGAGTCGACCTCGAGGGGGGGCCCGGTA
CCCAGCTTTTGTTCCCTTTAGTGAGGGTTAATTGCGCGCTTGGCGTAATCATGGTCATAGCTGTTTCCTG
TGTGAAATTGTTATCCGCTCACAATTCCACACAACATACGAGCCGGAAGCATAAAGTGTAAAGCCTGGGG
TGCCTAATGAGTGAGCTAACTCACATTAATTGCGTTGCGCTCACTGCCCGCTTTCCAGTCGGGAAACCTG
TCGTGCCAGCTGCATTAATGAATCGGCCAACGCGCGGGGAGAGGCGGTTTGCGTATTGGGCGCTCTTCCG
CTTCCTCGCTCACTGACTCGCTGCGCTCGGTCGTTCGGCTGCGGCGAGCGGTATCAGCTCACTCAAAGGC
GGTAATACGGTTATCCACAGAATCAGGGGATAACGCAGGAAAGAACATGTGAGCAAAAGGCCAGCAAAAG
GCCAGGAACCGTAAAAAGGCCGCGTTGCTGGCGTTTTTCCATAGGCTCCGCCCCCCTGACGAGCATCACA
AAAATCGACGCTCAAGTCAGAGGTGGCGAAACCCGACAGGACTATAAAGATACCAGGCGTTTCCCCCTGG
AAGCTCCCTCGTGCGCTCTCCTGTTCCGACCCTGCCGCTTACCGGATACCTGTCCGCCTTTCTCCCTTCG
GGAACCGTGGCGCTTTCTCATAGCTCACGCTGTAGGTATCTCAGTTCGGTGTAGGTCGTTCGCTCCAAGC
TGGGCTGTGTGCACGAACCCCCCGTTCAGCCCGACCGCTGCGCCTTATCCGGTAACTATCGTCTTGAGTC
CAACCCGGTAAGACACGACTTATCGCCACTGGCAGCAGCCACTGGTAACAGGATTAGCAGAGCGAGGTAT
GTAGGCGGTGCTACAGAGTTCTTGAAGTGGTGGCCTAACTACGGCTACACTAGAAGAACAGTATTTGGTA
TCTGCGCTCTGCTGAAGCCAGTTACCTTCGGAAAAAGAGTTGGTAGCTCTTGATCCGGCAAACAAACCAC
CGCTGGTAGCGGTGGTTTTTTTGTTTGCAAGCAGCAGATTACGCGCAGAAAAAAAGGATCTCAAGAAGAT
CCTTTGATCTTTTCTACGGGGTCTGACGCTCAGTGGAACGAAAACTCACGTTAAGGGATTTTGGTCATGA
GATTATCAAAAAGGATCTTCACCTAGATCCTTTTAAATTAAAAATGAAGTTTTAAATCAATCTAAAGTAT
ATATGAGTAAACTTGGTCTGACAGTTACCAATGCTTAATCAGTGAGGCACCTATCTCAGCGATCTGTCTA
TTTCGTTCATCCATAGTTGCCTGACTCCCCGTCGTGTAGATAACTACGATACGGGAGGGCTTACCATCTG
GCCCCAGTGCTGCAATGATACCGCGAGACCCACGCTCACCGGCTCCAGATTTATCAGCAATAAACCAGCC
AGCCGGAAGGGCCGAGCGCAGAAGTGGTCCTGCAACTTTATCCGCCTCCATCCAGTCTATTAATTGTTGC
CGGGAAGCTAGAGTAAGTAGTTCGCCAGTTAATAGTTTGCGCAACGTTGTTGCCATTGCTACAGGCATCG
TGGTGTCACGCTCGTCGTTTGGTATGGCTTCATTCAGCTCCGGTTCCCAACGATCAAGGCGAGTTACATG
ATCCCCCATGTTGTGCAAAAAAGCGGTTAGCTCCTTCGGTCCTCCGATCGTTGTCAGAAGTAACTTGGCC
GCAGTGTTATCACTCATGGTTATGGCAGCACTGCATAATTCTCTTACTGTCATGCCATCCGTAAGATGCT
TTTCTGTGACTGGTGAGTACTCAACCAAGTCATTCTGAGAATAGTGTATGCGGCGACCGAGTTGCTCTTG
CCCGGCGTCAATACGGGATAATACCGCGCCACATAGCAGAACTTTAAAAGTGCTCATCATTGGAAAACGT
TCTTCGGGGCGAAAACTCTCAAGGATCTTACCGCTGTTGAGATCCAGTTCGATGTAACCCACTCGTGCAC
CCAACTGATCTTCAGCATCTTTTACTTTCACCAGCGTTTCTGGGTGAGCAAAAACAGGAAGGCAAAATGC
CGCAAAAAAGGGAATAAGGGCGACACGGAAATGTTGAATACTCATACTCTTCCTTTTTCAATATTATTGA
AGCATTTATCAGGGTTATTGTCTCATGAGCGGATACATATTTGAATGTATTTAGAAAAATAAACAAATAG
GGGTTCCGCGCACATTTCCCCGAAAAGTGCCACCTG
[34 nt withheld, positions 10467-10500]
A
[89 nt withheld, positions 10502-10590]
C
[91 nt withheld, positions 10592-10682]
A
[49 nt withheld, positions 10684-10732]
CCTTTGACGTTGGAGTCCACGTTCTTT
[37 nt withheld, positions 10760-10796]
ACCCTATCTCGGTCTATTCTTTTGATTTATAAGGGATTTTGCCGATTTCGGCCTATTGGTTAAAAAATGA
GCTGATTTAACAAAAATTTAACGCGAATTTTAACAAAATATTAACGCTTACAATTTCCATTCGCCATTCA
GGCTGCGCAACTGTTGGGAAGGGCGATCGGTGCGGGCCTCTTCGCTATTACGCCAGCTGGCGAAAGGGGG
ATGTGCTGCAAGGCGATTAAGTTGGGTAACGCCAGGGTTTTCCCAGTCACGACGTTGTAAAACGACGGCC
AGTGAGCGCGCGTAATACGACTCACTATAGGGCGAATTGGAGCTCGGATCCCTATACAGTTGAAGTCGGA
AGTTTACATACACTTAAGTTGGAGTCATTAAAACTCGTTTTTCAACTACTCCACAAATTTCTTGTTAACA
AACAATAGTTTTGGCAAGT
